>Addgene plasmid #244183 | L4276 hproTGFb1 in pcDNA backbone | addgene full sequence | sequence record 489491 | Addgene NGS Result
GACGGATCGGGAGATCTCCCGATCCCCTATGGTGCACTCTCAGTACAATCTGCTCTGATGCCGCATAGTT
AAGCCAGTATCTGCTCCCTGCTTGTGTGTTGGAGGTCGCTGAGTAGTGCGCGAGCAAAATTTAAGCTACA
ACAAGGCAAGGCTTGACCGACAATTGCATGAAGAATCTGCTTAGGGTTAGGCGTTTTGCGCTGCTTCGCG
ATGTACGGGCCAGATATACGCGTTGACATTGATTATTGACTAGTTATTAATAGTAATCAATTACGGGGTC
ATTAGTTCATAGCCCATATATGGAGTTCCGCGTTACATAACTTACGGTAAATGGCCCGCCTGGCTGACCG
CCCAACGACCCCCGCCCATTGACGTCAATAATGACGTATGTTCCCATAGTAACGCCAATAGGGACTTTCC
ATTGACGTCAATGGGTGGAGTATTTACGGTAAACTGCCCACTTGGCAGTACATCAAGTGTATCATATGCC
AAGTACGCCCCCTATTGACGTCAATGACGGTAAATGGCCCGCCTGGCATTATGCCCAGTACATGACCTTA
TGGGACTTTCCTACTTGGCAGTACATCTACGTATTAGTCATCGCTATTACCATGGTGATGCGGTTTTGGC
AGTACATCAATGGGCGTGGATAGCGGTTTGACTCACGGGGATTTCCAAGTCTCCACCCCATTGACGTCAA
TGGGAGTTTGTTTTGGCACCAAAATCAACGGGACTTTCCAAAATGTCGTAACAACTCCGCCCCATTGACG
CAAATGGGCGGTAGGCGTGTACGGTGGGAGGTCTATATAAGCAGAGCTCTCTGGCTAACTAGAGAACCCA
CTGCTTACTGGCTTATCGAAATTAATACGACTCACTATAGGGAGTCCCAAGCTGGCTAGCGCCACCATGC
CGCCCTCCGGGCTGCGGCTGCTGCTGCTGCTGCTACCGCTGCTGTGGCTACTGGTGCTGACGCCTGGCCG
GCCGGCCGCGGGACTATCCACCTGCAAGACTATCGACATGGAGCTGGTGAAGCGGAAGCGCATCGAGGCC
ATCCGCGGCCAGATCCTGTCCAAGCTGCGGCTCGCCAGCCCCCCGAGCCAGGGGGAGGTGCCGCCCGGCC
CGCTGCCCGAGGCCGTGCTCGCCCTGTACAACAGCACCCGCGACCGGGTGGCCGGGGAGAGTGCAGAACC
GGAGCCCGAGCCTGAGGCCGACTACTACGCCAAGGAGGTCACCCGCGTGCTAATGGTGGAAACCCACAAC
GAAATCTATGACAAGTTCAAGCAGAGTACACACAGCATATATATGTTCTTCAACACATCAGAGCTCCGAG
AAGCGGTACCTGAACCCGTGTTGCTCTCCCGGGCAGAGCTGCGTCTGCTGAGGCTCAAGTTAAAAGTGGA
GCAGCACGTGGAGCTGTACCAGAAATACAGCAACAATTCCTGGCGATACCTCAGCAACCGGCTGCTGGCA
CCCAGCGACTCGCCAGAGTGGTTATCTTTTGATGTCACCGGAGTTGTGCGGCAGTGGTTGAGCCGTGGAG
GGGAAATTGAGGGCTTTCGCCTTAGCGCCCACTGCTCCTGTGACAGCAGGGATAACACACTGCAAGTGGA
CATCAACGGGTTCACTACCGGCCGCCGAGGTGACCTGGCCACCATTCATGGCATGAACCGGCCTTTCCTG
CTTCTCATGGCCACCCCGCTGGAGAGGGCCCAGCATCTGCAAAGCTCCCGGCACCGCCGAGCCCTGGACA
CCAACTATTGCTTCAGCTCCACGGAGAAGAACTGCTGCGTGCGGCAGCTGTACATTGACTTCCGCAAGGA
CCTCGGCTGGAAGTGGATCCACGAGCCCAAGGGCTACCATGCCAACTTCTGCCTCGGGCCCTGCCCCTAC
ATTTGGAGCCTGGACACGCAGTACAGCAAGGTCCTGGCCCTGTACAACCAGCATAACCCGGGCGCCTCGG
CGGCGCCGTGCTGCGTGCCGCAGGCGCTGGAGCCGCTGCCCATCGTGTACTACGTGGGCCGCAAGCCCAA
GGTGGAGCAGCTGTCCAACATGATCGTGCGCTCCTGCAAGTGCAGCTAGGCGGCCGCTCGAGTCTAGAGG
GCCCGTTTAAACCCGCTGATCAGCCTCGACTGTGCCTTCTAGTTGCCAGCCATCTGTTGTTTGCCCCTCC
CCCGTGCCTTCCTTGACCCTGGAAGGTGCCACTCCCACTGTCCTTTCCTAATAAAATGAGGAAATTGCAT
CGCATTGTCTGAGTAGGTGTCATTCTATTCTGGGGGGTGGGGTGGGGCAGGACAGCAAGGGGGAGGATTG
GGAAGTCAATAGCAGGCATGCTGGGGATGCGGTGGGCTCTATGGCTTCTGAGGCGGAAAGAACCAGCTGG
GGCTCTAGGGGGTATCCCC
[124 nt withheld, positions 2400-2523]
C
[91 nt withheld, positions 2525-2615]
A
[49 nt withheld, positions 2617-2665]
CCTTTGACGTTGGAGTCCACGTTCTTT
[37 nt withheld, positions 2693-2729]
ACCCTATCTCGGTCTATTCTTTTGATTTATAAGGGATTTTGCCGATTTCGGCCTATTGGTTAAAAAATGA
GCTGATTTAACAAAAATTTAACGCGAATTAATTCTGTGGAATGTGTGTCAGTTAGGCTCAATTAGTCAGC
AACCATAGTCCCGCCCCTAACTCCGCCCATCCCGCCCCTAACTCCGCCCAGTTCCGCCCATTCTCCGCCC
CATGGCTGACTAATTTTTTTTATTTATGCAGAGGCCGAGGCCGCCTCTGCCTCTGAGCTATTCCAGAAGT
AGTGAGGAGGCTTTTTTGGAGGCCTAGGCTTTTGCAAAAAGCTCCCGGGAGCTTGTATATCCATTTTCGG
AGGTTGGGCTTCGGAATCGTTTTCCGGGACGCCGGCTGGATGATCCTCCAGCGCGGGGATCTCATGCTGG
AGTTCTTCGCCCACCCCAACTTGTTTATTGCAGCTTATAATGGTTACAAATAAAGCAATAGCATCACAAA
TTTCACAAATAAAGCATTTTTTTCACTGCATTCTAGTTGTGGTTTGTCCAAACTCATCAATGTATCTTAT
CATGTCTGTATACCGTCGACCTCTAGCTAGAGCTTGGCGTAATCATGGTCATAGCTGTTTCCTGTGTGAA
ATTGTTATCCGCTCACAATTCCACACAACATACGAGCCGGAAGCATAAAGTGTAAAGCCTGGGGTGCCTA
ATGAGTGAGCTAACTCACATTAATTGCGTTGCGCTCACTGCCCGCTTTCCAGTCGGGAAACCTGTCGTGC
CAGCTGCATTAATGAATCGGCCAACGCGCGGGGAGAGGCGGTTTGCGTATTGGGCGCTCTTCCGCTTCCT
CGCTCACTGACTCGCTGCGCTCGGTCGTTCGGCTGCGGCGAGCGGTATCAGCTCACTCAAAGGCGGTAAT
ACGGTTATCCACAGAATCAGGGGATAACGCAGGAAAGAACATGTGAGCAAAAGGCCAGCAAAAGGCCAGG
AACCGTAAAAAGGCCGCGTTGCTGGCGTTTTTCCATAGGCTCCGCCCCCCTGACGAGCATCACAAAAATC
GACGCTCAAGTCAGAGGTGGCGAAACCCGACAGGACTATAAAGATACCAGGCGTTTCCCCCTGGAAGCTC
CCTCGTGCGCTCTCCTGTTCCGACCCTGCCGCTTACCGGATACCTGTCCGCCTTTCTCCCTTCGGGAAGC
GTGGCGCTTTCTCATAGCTCACGCTGTAGGTATCTCAGTTCGGTGTAGGTCGTTCGCTCCAAGCTGGGCT
GTGTGCACGAACCCCCCGTTCAGCCCGACCGCTGCGCCTTATCCGGTAACTATCGTCTTGAGTCCAACCC
GGTAAGACACGACTTATCGCCACTGGCAGCAGCCACTGGTAACAGGATTAGCAGAGCGAGGTATGTAGGC
GGTGCTACAGAGTTCTTGAAGTGGTGGCCTAACTACGGCTACACTAGAAGAACAGTATTTGGTATCTGCG
CTCTGCTGAAGCCAGTTACCTTCGGAAAAAGAGTTGGTAGCTCTTGATCCGGCAAACAAACCACCGCTGG
TAGCGGTGGTTTTTTTGTTTGCAAGCAGCAGATTACGCGCAGAAAAAAAGGATCTCAAGAAGATCCTTTG
ATCTTTTCTACGGGGTCTGACGCTCAGTGGAACGAAAACTCACGTTAAGGGATTTTGGTCATGAGATTAT
CAAAAAGGATCTTCACCTAGATCCTTTTAAATTAAAAATGAAGTTTTAAATCAATCTAAAGTATATATGA
GTAAACTTGGTCTGACAGTTACCAATGCTTAATCAGTGAGGCACCTATCTCAGCGATCTGTCTATTTCGT
TCATCCATAGTTGCCTGACTCCCCGTCGTGTAGATAACTACGATACGGGAGGGCTTACCATCTGGCCCCA
GTGCTGCAATGATACCGCGAGATCCACGCTCACCGGCTCCAGATTTATCAGCAATAAACCAGCCAGCCGG
AAGGGCCGAGCGCAGAAGTGGTCCTGCAACTTTATCCGCCTCCATCCAGTCTATTAATTGTTGCCGGGAA
GCTAGAGTAAGTAGTTCGCCAGTTAATAGTTTGCGCAACGTTGTTGCCATTGCTACAGGCATCGTGGTGT
CACGCTCGTCGTTTGGTATGGCTTCATTCAGCTCCGGTTCCCAACGATCAAGGCGAGTTACATGATCCCC
CATGTTGTGCAAAAAAGCGGTTAGCTCCTTCGGTCCTCCGATCGTTGTCAGAAGTAAGTTGGCCGCAGTG
TTATCACTCATGGTTATGGCAGCACTGCATAATTCTCTTACTGTCATGCCATCCGTAAGATGCTTTTCTG
TGACTGGTGAGTACTCAACCAAGTCATTCTGAGAATAGTGTATGCGGCGACCGAGTTGCTCTTGCCCGGC
GTCAATACGGGATAATACCGCGCCACATAGCAGAACTTTAAAAGTGCTCATCATTGGAAAACGTTCTTCG
GGGCGAAAACTCTCAAGGATCTTACCGCTGTTGAGATCCAGTTCGATGTAACCCACTCGTGCACCCAACT
GATCTTCAGCATCTTTTACTTTCACCAGCGTTTCTGGGTGAGCAAAAACAGGAAGGCAAAATGCCGCAAA
AAAGGGAATAAGGGCGACACGGAAATGTTGAATACTCATACTCTTCCTTTTTCAATATTATTGAAGCATT
TATCAGGGTTATTGTCTCATGAGCGGATACATATTTGAATGTATTTAGAAAAATAAACAAATAGGGGTTC
CGCGCACATTTCCCCGAAAAGTGCCACCTGACGTC
Features (pLannotate 1.2.2; 20 found; start..end, strand, type, name):
     28..80      -  misc_feature   bom (fragment): basis of mobility region from pBR322
    235..614     +  enhancer       CMV enhancer: human cytomegalovirus immediate early enhancer
    615..818     +  promoter       CMV promoter: human cytomegalovirus (CMV) immediate early promoter
    814..847     +  LTR            5' LTR (truncated) (fragment): truncated 5' long terminal repeat (LTR) from HIV-1
    863..881     +  promoter       T7 promoter: promoter for bacteriophage T7 RNA polymerase
    907..2076    +  CDS            TGFB1: TGFB1_HUMAN - Also known as TGFB. Experimental evidence at protein level: Swiss-Prot protein existence level 1. [Transforming growth factor beta-1]: Multifunctional protein that regulates the growth and differentiation of various cell types and is involved in various processes, such as normal development, immune function, microglia function and responses to neurodegeneration (By similarity). Activation into mature form follows different steps: following cleavage of the proprotein in the Golgi apparatus, Latency- associated peptide (LAP) and Transforming growth factor beta-1 (TGF- beta-1) chain
   2130..2241    +  polyA_signal   bGH poly(A) signal: bovine growth hormone polyadenylation signal
   2358..2379    +  promoter       SV40 promoter (fragment): SV40 enhancer and early promoter
   2400..2828    +  rep_origin     f1 ori (sequence partly withheld): f1 bacteriophage origin of replication; arrow indicates direction of (+) strand synthesis
   2833..2855    +  promoter       SV40 promoter (fragment): SV40 enhancer and early promoter
   2856..3047    +  promoter       SV40 promoter: SV40 early promoter
   3074..3172    +  CDS            ble (fragment): BLE_KLEPN - Experimental evidence at protein level: Swiss-Prot protein existence level 1. Binding protein with a strong affinity to the bleomycin family of antibiotics. Binds to CL990; an antimitotic-antibiotic compound. From Klebsiella pneumoniae.
   3167..3288    +  polyA_signal   SV40 poly(A) signal: SV40 polyadenylation signal
   3361..3377    -  protein_bind   lac operator: The lac repressor binds to the lac operator to inhibit transcription in E. coli. This inhibition can be relieved by adding lactose or isopropyl-β-D-thiogalactopyranoside (IPTG). lac repressor encoded by lacI
   3385..3415    -  promoter       lac promoter: promoter for the E. coli lac operon
   3430..3451    -  protein_bind   CAP binding site: CAP binding activates transcription in the presence of cAMP. E. coli catabolite activator protein
   3464..3556    -  CDS            lacI (fragment): lac repressor; lacI; The lac repressor binds to the lac operator to inhibit transcription in E. coli. This inhibition can be relieved by adding lactose or isopropyl-β-D-thiogalactopyranoside (IPTG).
   3739..4327    -  rep_origin     ori: high-copy-number ColE1/pMB1/pBR322/pUC origin of replication
   4498..5358    -  CDS            AmpR: β-lactamase; bla; confers resistance to ampicillin, carbenicillin, and related antibiotics
   5359..5463    -  promoter       AmpR promoter: bla
