[The description below was written by a language model from this plasmid's Addgene catalogue record and pLannotate feature annotations shown in this document.]
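Description:
L4276 hproTGFb1 in pcDNA backbone is a mammalian expression plasmid of about 5.5 kb built on pPD005, a pcDNA-derived backbone adapted for Golden Gate assembly. It is propagated in E. coli as a high-copy plasmid through a ColE1/pUC-type origin and selected with ampicillin via a β-lactamase gene under its own promoter. An f1 phage origin is also present, along with small leftover bacterial elements (a bom fragment, lac promoter/operator and a lacI fragment) that play no evident role in the construct's function. Downstream of the SV40 early promoter the annotation finds only a short fragment of a bleomycin-family resistance gene followed by the SV40 polyadenylation signal, so the plasmid does not appear to carry an intact mammalian selection marker and is best suited to transient transfection.

The payload is the full-length human TGFB1 open reading frame, encoding pro-TGF-β1 with its native signal sequence. It is driven by the human cytomegalovirus immediate early enhancer and promoter and terminated by the bovine growth hormone polyadenylation signal. A T7 promoter sits between the CMV promoter and the coding sequence, as is typical of pcDNA vectors. No epitope tags or reporters are annotated. The signal sequence directs the proprotein into the secretory pathway, where it is cleaved in the Golgi into the latency-associated peptide and the mature TGF-β1 chain. The stated purpose is constitutive expression of human pro-TGF-β1, and the plasmid was deposited with work on converting natural cytokine receptors into orthogonal synthetic biosensors. A role as a cell-produced source of TGF-β1 ligand would fit that context, although the record does not describe the specific experimental use.
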