Addgene plasmid #244183: L4276 hproTGFb1 in pcDNA backbone
Purpose: Constitutive expression of human pro-TGF-beta1 (with its signal sequence)
Depositing lab: Joshua Leonard. Depositing organization: Northwestern University. Publication: Conversion of natural cytokine receptors into orthogonal synthetic biosensors. Edelstein HI, Cosio A, Ezekiel ML, Corcoran WK, Morris AH, Leonard JN. Nat Chem Biol. 2025 Aug 22:10.1038/s41589-025-01986-1. doi: 10.1038/s41589-025-01986-1. PubMed 40846994.
Backbone
  Vector backbone: pPD005 pcDNA Golden Gate
  Vector type: Mammalian Expression, Synthetic Biology
Growth in bacteria
  Bacterial resistance: Ampicillin, 100 μg/mL
  Growth temperature: 37°C
  Growth strain: DH5alpha
  Copy number: High Copy
Gene/Insert
  Gene/Insert name: pro-TGF-beta1
  Species: H. sapiens (human), Synthetic
  Entrez Gene: TGFB1 (a.k.a. CED, DPD1, IBDIMDE, LAP, TGF-beta1, TGFB, TGFbeta)
  Promoter: CMV
  Cloning method: Restriction Enzyme; 5′ cloning site Unknown (unknown if destroyed)
Terms and licenses: Academic/Nonprofit Terms; Industry Terms: Not Available to Industry
Depositor comments: Please visit https://doi.org/10.1101/2024.03.23.586421 for bioRxiv preprint.
How to cite: L4276 hproTGFb1 in pcDNA backbone was a gift from Joshua Leonard (Addgene plasmid # 244183 ; http://n2t.net/addgene:244183 ; RRID:Addgene_244183)
